>Addgene plasmid #182500 | pRham-CALM1 | addgene full sequence | sequence record 360680 | Addgene NGS Result
TTCTTGAAGACGAAAGGGCCTCGTGATACGCCTATTTTTATAGGTTAATGTCATGATAATAATGGTTTCT
TAGACGTCAGGTGGCACTTTTCGGGGAAATGTGCGCGGAACCCCTATTTGTTTATTTTTCTAAATACATT
CAAATATGTATCCGCTCATGAGACAATAACCCTGATAAATGCTTCAATAATATTGAAAAAGGAAGAGTAT
GAGTATTCAACATTTCCGTGTCGCCCTTATTCCCTTTTTTGCGGCATTTTGCCTTCCTGTTTTTGCTCAC
CCAGAAACGCTGGTGAAAGTAAAAGATGCTGAAGATCAGTTGGGTGCACGAGTGGGTTACATCGAACTGG
ATCTCAACAGCGGTAAGATCCTTGAGAGTTTTCGCCCCGAAGAACGTTTTCCAATGATGAGCACTTTTAA
AGTTCTGCTATGTGGCGCGGTATTATCCCGTGTTGACGCCGGGCAAGAGCAACTCGGTCGCCGCATACAC
TATTCTCAGAATGACTTGGTTGAGTACTCACCAGTCACAGAAAAGCATCTTACGGATGGCATGACAGTAA
GAGAATTATGCAGTGCTGCCATAACCATGAGTGATAACACTGCGGCCAACTTACTTCTGACAACGATCGG
AGGACCGAAGGAGCTAACCGCTTTTTTGCACAACATGGGGGATCATGTAACTCGCCTTGATCGTTGGGAA
CCGGAGCTGAATGAAGCCATACCAAACGACGAGCGTGACACCACGATGCCTGCAGCAATGGCAACAACGT
TGCGCAAACTATTAACTGGCGAACTACTTACTCTAGCTTCCCGGCAACAATTAATAGACTGGATGGAGGC
GGATAAAGTTGCAGGACCACTTCTGCGCTCGGCCCTTCCGGCTGGCTGGTTTATTGCTGATAAATCTGGA
GCCGGTGAGCGTGGGTCTCGCGGTATCATTGCAGCACTGGGGCCAGATGGTAAGCCCTCCCGTATCGTAG
TTATCTACACGACGGGGAGTCAGGCAACTATGGATGAACGAAATAGACAGATCGCTGAGATAGGTGCCTC
ACTGATTAAGCATTGGTAACTGTCAGACCAAGTTTACTCATATATACTTTAGATTGATTTAAAACTTCAT
TTTTAATTTAAAAGGATCTAGGTGAAGATCCTTTTTGATAATCTCATGACCAAAATCCCTTAACGTGAGT
TTTCGTTCCACTGAGCGTCAGACCCCGTAGAAAAGATCAAAGGATCTTCTTGAGATCCTTTTTTTCTGCG
CGTAATCTGCTGCTTGCAAACAAAAAAACCACCGCTACCAGCGGTGGTTTGTTTGCCGGATCAAGAGCTA
CCAACTCTTTTTCCGAAGGTAACTGGCTTCAGCAGAGCGCAGATACCAAATACTGTCCTTCTAGTGTAGC
CGTAGTTAGGCCACCACTTCAAGAACTCTGTAGCACCGCCTACATACCTCGCTCTGCTAATCCTGTTACC
AGTGGCTGCTGCCAGTGGCGATAAGTCGTGTCTTACCGGGTTGGACTCAAGACGATAGTTACCGGATAAG
GCGCAGCGGTCGGGCTGAACGGGGGGTTCGTGCACACAGCCCAGCTTGGAGCGAACGACCTACACCGAAC
TGAGATACCTACAGCGTGAGCTATGAGAAAGCGCCACGCTTCCCGAAGGGAGAAAGGCGGACAGGTATCC
GGTAAGCGGCAGGGTCGGAACAGGAGAGCGCACGAGGGAGCTTCCAGGGGGAAACGCCTGGTATCTTTAT
AGTCCTGTCGGGTTTCGCCACCTCTGACTTGAGCGTCGATTTTTGTGATGCTCGTCAGGGGGGCGGAGCC
TATGGAAAAACGCCAGCAACGCGGCCTTTTTACGGTTCCTGGCCTTTTGCTGGCCTTTTGCTCACATGTT
CTTTCCTGCGTTATCCCCTGATTCTGTGGATAACCGTATTACCGCCTTTGAGTGAGCTGATACCGCTCGC
CGCAGCCGAACGACCGAGCGCAGCGAGTCAGTGAGCGAGGAAGCGGAAGAGCGCCTGATGCGGTATTTTC
TCCTTACGCATCTGTGCGGTATTTCACACCGCAATGGTGCACTCTCAGTACAATCTGCTCTGATGCCGCA
TAGTTAAGCCAGTATACACTCCGCTATCGCTACGTGACTGGGTCATGGCTGCGCCCCGACACCCGCCAAC
ACCCGCTGACGCGCCCTGACGGGCTTGTCTGCTCCCGGCATCCGCTTACAGACAAGCTGTGACCGTCTCC
GGGAGCTGCATGTGTCAGAGGTTTTCACCGTCATCACCGAAACGCGCGAGGCAGCTGCGGTAAAGCTCAT
CAGCGTGGTCGTGAAGCGATTCACAGATGTCTGCCTGTTCATCCGCGTCCAGCTCGTTGAGTTTCTCCAG
AAGCGTTAATGTCTGGCTTCTGATAAAGCGGGCCATGTTAAGGGCGGTTTTTTCCTGTTTGGTCACTGAT
GCCTCCGTGTAAGGGGGATTTCTGTTCATGGGGGTAATGATACCGATGAAACGAGAGAGGATGCTCACGA
TACGGGTTACTGATGATGAACATGCCCGGTTACTGGAACGTTGTGAGGGTAAACAACTGGCGGTATGGAT
GCGGCGGGACCAGAGAAAAATCACTCAGGGTCAATGCCAGCGCTTCGTTAATACAGATGTAGGTGTTCCA
CAGGGTAGCCAGCAGCATCCTGCGATGCAGATCCGGAACATAATGGTGCAGGGCGCTGACTTCCGCGTTT
CCAGACTTTACGAAACACGGAAACCGAAGACCATTCATGTTGTTGCTCAGGTCGCAGACGTTTTGCAGCA
GCAGTCGCTTCACGTTCGCTCGCGTATCGGTGATTCATTCTGCTAACCAGTAAGGCAACCCCGCCAGCCT
AGCCGGGTCCTCAACGACAGGAGCACGATCATGCGCACCCGTGGCCAGGACCCAACGCTGCCCGAGATGC
GCCGCGTGCGGCTGCTGGAGATGGCGGACGCGATGGATATGTTCTGCCAAGGGTTGGTTTGCGCATTCAC
AGTTCTCCGCAAGAATTGATTGGCTCCAATTCTTGGAGTGGTGAATCCGTTAGCGAGGTGCCGCCGGCTT
CCATTCAGGTCGAGGTGGCCCGGCTCCATGCACCGCGACGCAACGCGGGGAGGCAGACAAGGTATAGGGC
GGCGCCTACAATCCATGCCAACCCGTTCCATGTGCTCGCCGAGGCGGCATAAATCGCCGTGACGATCAGC
GGTCCAATGATCGAAGTTAGGCTGGTAAGAGCCGCGAGCGATCCTTGAAGCTGTCCCTGATGGTCGTCAT
CTACCTGCCTGGACAGCATGGCCTGCAACGCGGGCATCCCGATGCCGCCGGAAGCGAGAAGAATCATAAT
GGGGAAGGCCATCCAGCCTCGCGTCGCGAACGCCAGCAAGACGTAGCCCAGCGCGTCGGCCGCCATGCCG
GCGATAATGGCCTGCTTCTCGCCGAAACGTTTGGTGGCGGGACCAGTGACGAAGGCTTGAGCGAGGGCGT
GCAAGATTCCGAATACCGCAAGCGACAGGCCGATCATCGTCGCGCTCCAGCGAAAGCGGTCCTCGCCGAA
AATGACCCAGAGCGCTGCCGGCACCTGTCCTACGAGTTGCATGATAAAGAAGACAGTCATAAGTGCGGCG
ACGATAGTCATGCCCCGCGCCCACCGGAAGGAGCTGACTGGGTTGAAGGCTCTCAAGGGCATCGGTCGAC
GCTCTCCCTTATGCGACTCCTGCATTAGGAAGCAGCCCAGTAGTAGGTTGAGGCCGTTGAGCACCGCCGC
CGCAAGGAATGGTGCATGCAAGGAGATGGCGCCCAACAGTCCCCCGGCCACGGGGCCTGCCACCATACCC
ACGCCGAAACAAGCGCTCATGAGCCCGAAGTGGCGAGCCCGATCTTCCCCATCGGTGATGTCGGCGATAT
AGGCGCCAGCAACCGCACCTGTGGCGCCGGTGATGCCGGCCACGATGCGTCCGGCGTAGAGGATCGAGAT
CTCCACAATTCAGCAAATTGTGAACATCATCACGTTCATCTTTCCCTGGTTGCCAATGGCCCATTTTCCT
GTCAGTAACGAGAAGGTCGCGAATTCAGGCGCTTTTTAGACTGGTCGTAATGAATCTAGAAATAATTTTG
TTTAACTTTAAGAAGGAGATATACAT
[447 nt withheld, positions 4157-4603]
TGAGGATCCGGCTGCTAACAAAGCCCGAAAGGAAGCTGAGTTGGCTGCTGCCACCGCTGAGCAATAACTA
GCATAACCCCTTGGGGCCTCTAAACGGGTCTTGAGGGGTTTTTTGCTGAAAGGAGGAACTATATCCGGAT
ATCCACAGGACGGGTGTGGTCGCCATGATCGCGTAGTCGATAGTGGCTCCAAGTAGCGAAGCGAGCAGGA
CTGGGCGGCGGCCAAAGCGGTCGGACAGTGCTCCGAGAACGGGTGCGCATAGAAATTGCATCAACGCATA
TAGCGCTAGCAGCACGCCATAGTGACTGGCGATGCTGTCGGAATGGACGATATCCCGCAAGAGGCCCGGC
AGTACCGGCATAACCAAGCCTATGCCTACAGCATCCAGGGTGACGGTGCCGAGGATGACGATGAGCGCAT
TGTTAGATTTCATACACGGTGCCTGACTGCGTTAGCAATTTAACTGTGATAAACTACCGCATTAAAGCTT
ATCGATGATAAGCTGTCAAACATGAGAA
Features (pLannotate 1.2.2; 14 found; start..end, strand, type, name):
    104..208     +  promoter       AmpR promoter: bla
    209..1069    +  CDS            AmpR: β-lactamase; bla; confers resistance to ampicillin, carbenicillin, and related antibiotics
   1240..1828    +  rep_origin     ori: high-copy-number ColE1/pMB1/pBR322/pUC origin of replication
   2014..2153    -  misc_feature   bom: basis of mobility region from pBR322
   2255..2446    -  CDS            rop: Rop protein, which maintains plasmids at low copy number; rop
   2463..2843    +  CDS            YPB1_ECOLX: Protein predicted: Swiss-Prot protein existence level 4. From Escherichia coli.
   3085..3985    -  CDS            TcR (fragment): tetracycline efflux protein; tet; confers resistance to tetracycline
   3993..4109    +  promoter       rhaB promoter: promoter of the E. coli rhaBAD operon, conferring tight induction with L-rhamnose and repression with D-glucose in the presence of RhaR and RhaS (Giacalone et al., 2006)
   4127..4149    +  RBS            RBS: efficient ribosome binding site from bacteriophage T7 gene 10 (Olins and Rangwala, 1989)
   4157..4603    +  CDS            CALM1 (sequence withheld): CALM1_HUMAN - Also known as CALM, CAM, CAM1. Experimental evidence at protein level: Swiss-Prot protein existence level 1. (Microbial infection) Required for Legionella pneumophila SidJ glutamylase activity. From Homo sapiens (Human).
   4614..4663    +  CDS            SET1 (fragment): solubility-enhancement tag derived from T7 phage gene 10B
   4671..4718    +  terminator     T7 terminator: transcription terminator for bacteriophage T7 RNA polymerase
   4744..5036    -  CDS            TcR (fragment): tetracycline efflux protein; tet; confers resistance to tetracycline
   5084..5112    -  promoter       tet promoter: E. coli promoter for tetracycline efflux protein gene
