[The description below was written by a language model from this plasmid's Addgene catalogue record and pLannotate feature annotations shown in this document.]
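Description:
pRham-CALM1 is a 5.1 kb bacterial expression plasmid built on the Novagen pET3a backbone, in which the usual T7 promoter has been replaced by a rhamnose-inducible promoter to drive production of human calmodulin (CALM1) in E. coli. It replicates from a ColE1/pMB1-type origin and retains the pBR322-derived bom mobility region and rop gene. The catalogue lists it as high copy, although Rop normally moderates copy number. Selection is by ampicillin through the bla β-lactamase gene under its own promoter. Two fragments of the tetracycline resistance gene and the tet promoter flank the expression cassette. These are remnants of the pBR322 lineage interrupted by the cassette, and should not confer tetracycline resistance.

The expression cassette consists of the rhaB promoter from the E. coli rhaBAD operon, the efficient ribosome binding site from T7 gene 10, the CALM1 coding sequence, and the T7 terminator. The rhaB promoter is induced by L-rhamnose and repressed by glucose through the host RhaR and RhaS regulators, giving tight, titratable expression that does not depend on T7 RNA polymerase, so a DE3 lysogen is not required. No affinity or epitope tag is annotated on calmodulin. A short gene 10-derived fragment annotated between the CALM1 reading frame and the terminator is most likely residual pET3a sequence rather than a fused solubility tag, though the record does not clarify this, and the cloning sites are unknown.

The plasmid is intended for recombinant production of human calmodulin in bacteria, and the associated publication concerns how acetylation affects calmodulin-regulated calcium signalling.
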