Addgene plasmid #182500: pRham-CALM1
Purpose: Bacterial expression of the Homo sapiens calmodulin, CALM1
Depositing lab: Dan Mulvihill. Depositing organization: London and South East University Group (LASE). Publication: Acetylation stabilises calmodulin-regulated calcium signalling. Baker K, Geeves MA, Mulvihill DP. FEBS Lett. 2022 Jan 31. doi: 10.1002/1873-3468.14304. PubMed 35100446.
Backbone
  Vector backbone: pET3a
  Backbone manufacturer: Novagen
  Vector type: Bacterial Expression
Growth in bacteria
  Bacterial resistance: Ampicillin, 100 μg/mL
  Growth temperature: 37°C
  Growth strain: DH5alpha
  Copy number: High Copy
Gene/Insert
  Gene/Insert name: CALM1
  Species: H. sapiens (human)
  GenBank ID: HGNC: 1442
  Entrez Gene: CALM1 (a.k.a. CALML2, CAM2, CAM3, CAMB, CAMC, CAMI, CAMIII, CPVT4, DD132, LQT14, PHKD, PHKD1, caM)
  Promoter: rhamnose
  Cloning method: Restriction Enzyme; 5′ cloning site Unknown (unknown if destroyed); 3′ cloning site Unknown (unknown if destroyed)
Resource information
  A portion of this plasmid was derived from a plasmid made by: Katalin Torok
Terms and licenses: Academic/Nonprofit Terms; Industry Terms: Not Available to Industry
How to cite: pRham-CALM1 was a gift from Dan Mulvihill (Addgene plasmid # 182500 ; http://n2t.net/addgene:182500 ; RRID:Addgene_182500)
